>Addgene plasmid #78279 | J23114-mRFP1-331Bb | depositor full sequence | sequence record 146155 | J23114-mRFP1-331Bb sequence 3797 bps
TTTATGGCTAGCTCAGTCCTAGGTACAATGCTAGCTACTAGTGAAAGAGGAGAAATACTAGATGGCTTCC
TCCGAAGACGTTATCAAAGAGTTCATGCGTTTCAAAGTTCGTATGGAAGGTTCCGTTAACGGTCACGAGT
TCGAAATCGAAGGTGAAGGTGAAGGTCGTCCGTACGAAGGTACCCAGACCGCTAAACTGAAAGTTACCAA
AGGTGGTCCGCTGCCGTTCGCTTGGGACATCCTGTCCCCGCAGTTCCAGTACGGTTCCAAAGCTTACGTT
AAACACCCGGCTGACATCCCGGACTACCTGAAACTGTCCTTCCCGGAAGGTTTCAAATGGGAACGTGTTA
TGAACTTCGAAGACGGTGGTGTTGTTACCGTTACCCAGGACTCCTCCCTGCAAGACGGTGAGTTCATCTA
CAAAGTTAAACTGCGTGGTACCAACTTCCCGTCCGACGGTCCGGTTATGCAGAAAAAAACCATGGGTTGG
GAAGCTTCCACCGAACGTATGTACCCGGAAGACGGTGCTCTGAAAGGTGAAATCAAAATGCGTCTGAAAC
TGAAAGACGGTGGTCACTACGACGCTGAAGTTAAAACCACCTACATGGCTAAAAAACCGGTTCAGCTGCC
GGGTGCTTACAAAACCGACATCAAACTGGACATCACCTCCCACAACGAAGACTACACCATCGTTGAACAG
TACGAACGTGCTGAAGGTCGTCACTCCACCGGTGCTTAATAACGCTGATAGTGCTAGTGTAGATCGCTAC
TAGAGCCAGGCATCAAATAAAACGAAAGGCTCAGTCGAAAGACTGGGCCTTTCGTTTTATCTGTTGTTTG
TCGGTGAACGCTCTCTACTAGAGTCACACTGGCTCACCTTCGGGTGGGCCTTTCTGCGTTTATATACTAG
AAGCGGCCGCTGCAGCTTGGACTCCTGTTGATAGATCCAGTAATGACCTCAGAACTCCATCTGGATTTGT
TCAGAACGCTCGGTTGCCGCCGGGCGTTTTTTATTGGTGAGAATCCAGGGGTCCCCAATAATTACGATTT
AAATTGGCGAAAATGAGACGTTGATCGGCACGTAAGAGGTTCCAACTTTCACCATAATGAAATAAGATCA
CTACCGGGCGTATTTTTTGAGTTATCGAGATTTTCAGGAGCTAAGGAAGCTAAAATGGAGAAAAAAATCA
CTGGATATACCACCGTTGATATATCCCAATGGCATCGTAAAGAACATTTTGAGGCATTTCAGTCAGTTGC
TCAATGTACCTATAACCAGACCGTTCAGCTGGATATTACGGCCTTTTTAAAGACCGTAAAGAAAAATAAG
CACAAGTTTTATCCGGCCTTTATTCACATTCTTGCCCGCCTGATGAATGCTCATCCGGAATTTCGTATGG
CAATGAAAGACGGTGAGCTGGTGATATGGGATAGTGTTCACCCTTGTTACACCGTTTTCCATGAGCAAAC
TGAAACGTTTTCATCGCTCTGGAGTGAATACCACGACGATTTCCGGCAGTTTCTACACATATATTCGCAA
GATGTGGCGTGTTACGGTGAAAACCTGGCCTATTTCCCTAAAGGGTTTATTGAGAATATGTTTTTCGTCT
CAGCCAATCCCTGGGTGAGTTTCACCAGTTTTGATTTAAACGTGGCCAATATGGACAACTTCTTCGCCCC
CGTTTTCACCATGGGCAAATATTATACGCAAGGCGACAAGGTGCTGATGCCGCTGGCGATTCAGGTTCAT
CATGCCGTTTGTGATGGCTTCCATGTCGGCAGAATGCTTAATGAATTACAACAGTACTGCGATGAGTGGC
AGGGCGGGGCGTAATTTGACTTTTGTCCTTTTCCGCTGCATAACCCTGCTTCGGGGTCATTATAGCGATT
TTTTCGGTATATCCATCCTTTTTCGCACGATATACAGGATTTTGCCAAAGGGTTCGTGTAGACTTTCCTT
GGTGTATCCAACGGCGTCAGCCGGGCAGGATAGGTGAAGTAGGCCCACCCGCGAGCGGGTGTTCCTTCTT
CACTGTCCCTTATTCGCACCTGGCGGTGCTCAACGGGAATCCTGCTCTGCGAGGCTGGCCGTAGGCCGGC
CCTACCGGCGCGGCAGCGTTACCCGTGTCGGCGGCTCCAACGGCTCGCCATCGTCCAGAAAACACGGCTC
ATCGGGCATCGGCAGGCGCTGCTGCCCGCGCCGTTCCCATTCCTCCGTTTCGGTCAAGGCTGGCAGGTCT
GGTTCCATGCCCGGAATGCCGGGCTGGCTGGGCGGCTCCTCGCCGGGGCCGGTCGGTAGTTGCTGCTCGC
CCGGATACAGGGTCGGGATGCGGCGCAGGTCGCCATGCCCCAACAGCGATTCGTCCTGGTCGTCGTGATC
AACCACCACGGCGGCACTGAACACCGACAGGCGCAACTGGTCGCGGGGCTGGCCCCACGCCACGCGGTCA
TTGACCACGTAGGCCGACACGGTGCCGGGGCCGTTGAGCTTCACGACGGAGATCCAGCGCTCGGCCACCA
AGTCCTTGACTGCGTATTGGACCGTCCGCAAAGAACGTCCGATGAGCTTGGAAAGTGTCTTCTGGCTGAC
CACCACGGCGTTCTGGTGGCCCATCTGCGCCACGAGGTGATGCAGCAGCATTGCCGCCGTGGGTTTCCTC
GCAATAAGCCCGGCCCACGCCTCATGCGCTTTGCGTTCCGTTTGCACCCAGTGACCGGGCTTGTTCTTGG
CTTGAATGCCGATTTCTCTGGACTGCGTGGCCATGCTTATCTCCATGCGGTAGGGGTGCCGCACGGTTGC
GGCACCATGCGCAATCAGCTGCAACTTTTCGGCAGCGCGACAACAATTATGCGTTGCGTAAAAGTGGCAG
TCAATTACAGATTTTCTTTAACCTACGCAATGAGCTATTGCGGGGGGTGCCGCAATGAGCTGTTGCGTAC
CCCCCTTTTTTAAGTTGTTGATTTTTAAGTCTTTCGCATTTCGCCCTATATCTAGTTCTTTGGTGCCCAA
AGAAGGGCACCCCTGCGGGGTTCCCCCACGCCTTCGGCGCGGCTCCCCCTCCGGCAAAAAGTGGCCCCTC
CGGGGCTTGTTGATCGACTGCGCGGCCTTCGGCCTTGCCCAAGGTGGCGCTGCCCCCTTGGAACCCCCGC
ACTCGCCGCCGTGAGGCTCGGGGGGCAGGCGGGCGGGCTTCGCCCTTCGACTGCCCCCACTCGCATAGGC
TTGGGTCGTTCCAGGCGCGTCAAGGCCAAGCCGCTGCGCGGTCGCTGCGCGAGCCTTGACCCGCCTTCCA
CTTGGTGTCCAACCGGCAAGCGAAGCGCGCAGGCCGCAGGCCGGAGGCTTTTCCCCAGAGAAAATTAAAA
AAATTGATGGGGCAAGGCCGCAGGCCGCGCAGTTGGAGCCGGTGGGTATGTGGTCGAAGGCTGGGTAGCC
GGTGGGCAATCCCTGTGGTCAAGCTCGTGGGCAGGCGCAGCCTGTCCATCAGCTTGTCCAGCAGGGTTGT
CCACGGGCCGAGCGAAGCGAGCCAGCCGGTGGCCGCTCGCGGCCATCGTCCACATATCCACGGGCTGGCA
AGGGAGCGCAGCGACCGCGCAGGGCGAAGCCCGGAGAGCAAGCCCGTAGGGGGGGCGCGCCCAGCTGTCT
AGGGCGGCGGATTTGTCCTACTCAGGAGAGCGTTCACCGACAAACAACAGATAAAACGAAAGGCCCAGTC
TTTCGACTGAGCCTTTCGTTTTATTTGATGCCTTTAATTAAAGCGGATAACAATTTCACACAGGAGAATT
CGCGGCCGCTTCTAGAG
Features (pLannotate 1.2.2; 13 found; start..end, strand, type, name):
      7..35      +  promoter       J23119 promoter (fragment): bacterial promoter (Registry of Standard Biological Parts BBa J23119)
     62..736     +  CDS            mRFP1: mRFP1 is a basic (constitutively fluorescent) red fluorescent protein published in 2002, derived from Discosoma sp.. It is reported to be a somewhat slowly-maturing monomer with low acid sensitivity.
    784..855     +  terminator     rrnB T1 terminator: transcription terminator T1 from the E. coli rrnB gene
    871..898     +  terminator     T7Te terminator: phage T7 early transcription terminator
    905..925     +  misc_feature   BioBrick suffix: universal suffix for all parts
    930..1024    +  terminator     lambda t0 terminator: transcription terminator from phage lambda
   1072..1174    +  promoter       cat promoter: promoter of the E. coli cat gene encoding chloramphenicol acetyltransferase
   1175..1831    +  CDS            cat: CAT_ECOLX - Experimental evidence at protein level: Swiss-Prot protein existence level 1. This enzyme is an effector of chloramphenicol resistance in bacteria. From Escherichia coli. This protein is used as a marker in many commonly used cloning vectors, such as pACYC184.
   1983..2091    +  oriT           oriT: incP origin of transfer
   2102..2764    -  CDS            pBBR1 Rep: replication protein for the broad-host-range plasmid pBBR1 from Bordetella bronchiseptica
   2765..3536    -  rep_origin     pBBR1 oriV: replication origin of the broad-host-range plasmid pBBR1 from Bordetella bronchiseptica; requires the pBBR1 Rep protein for replication
   3651..3737    -  terminator     rrnB T1 terminator: Escherichia coli rrnB; transcription terminator T1 from the E. coli rrnB gene
   3776..3797    +  misc_feature   BioBrick prefix: BioBrick prefix for parts that do not start with "ATG"
