[The description below was written by a language model from this plasmid's Addgene catalogue record and pLannotate feature annotations shown in this document.]
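Description:
J23114-mRFP1-331Bb is a small (about 3.8 kb) broad-host-range bacterial expression plasmid that places the red fluorescent protein mRFP1 under a constitutive synthetic promoter in the pSEVA331Bb backbone, a BioBrick-compatible version of a SEVA-format vector. Replication depends on the pBBR1 oriV together with its cognate Rep protein, a system derived from Bordetella bronchiseptica that functions in many Gram-negative species as well as in E. coli. An incP oriT allows the plasmid to be mobilised by conjugation when transfer functions are supplied in trans. Selection is by chloramphenicol resistance, encoded by the cat gene driven by its own promoter. The copy number is not recorded.

The payload is a simple reporter cassette flanked by the BioBrick prefix and suffix. A short Anderson-family constitutive promoter sits immediately upstream of the mRFP1 coding sequence. The catalogue entry identifies it as J23114, whereas the automated annotation labels it as a fragment of J23119, most likely because the members of this promoter series differ by only a few bases. Transcription is stopped by a tandem rrnB T1 and T7Te terminator pair. Additional lambda t0 and rrnB T1 terminators on either side of the cloning site insulate the cassette from the rest of the backbone. mRFP1 is a monomeric Discosoma-derived red fluorescent protein, so its fluorescence gives a direct readout of promoter strength. The associated publication describes a genetic toolkit for a cellulose-producing bacterial strain, which suggests that this plasmid serves as one of a set of promoter-characterisation or constitutive reporter constructs for such non-model hosts.
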