Addgene plasmid #78279: J23114-mRFP1-331Bb
Purpose: mRFP1 behind constitutive promoter J23114 in pSEVA331Bb backbone
Depositing lab: Tom Ellis. Depositing organization: Imperial College London. Publication: Engineering control of bacterial cellulose production using a genetic toolkit and a new cellulose-producing strain. Florea M, Hagemann H, Santosa G, Abbott J, Micklem CN, Spencer-Milnes X, de Arroyo Garcia L, Paschou D, Lazenbatt C, Kong D, Chughtai H, Jensen K, Freemont PS, Kitney R, Reeve B, Ellis T. Proc Natl Acad Sci U S A. 2016 Jun 14;113(24):E3431-40. doi: 10.1073/pnas.1522985113. Epub 2016 May 31. PubMed 27247386.
Backbone
  Vector backbone: pSEVA331Bb
  Backbone size w/o insert (bp): 2893
Growth in bacteria
  Bacterial resistance: Chloramphenicol, 25 μg/mL
  Growth temperature: 37°C
  Growth strain: DH5alpha
  Copy number: Unknown
Gene/Insert
  Gene/Insert name: J23114-mRFP1
Terms and licenses: Academic/Nonprofit Terms; Industry Terms: Not Available to Industry
How to cite: J23114-mRFP1-331Bb was a gift from Tom Ellis (Addgene plasmid # 78279 ; http://n2t.net/addgene:78279 ; RRID:Addgene_78279)
