>Addgene plasmid #78279 | J23114-mRFP1-331Bb | addgene partial sequence | sequence record 150651 | M13pUC-Rev 5'-AGCGGATAACAATTTCACACAGG-3'
GGCTAGCTCAGTCCTAGGTACAATGCTAGCTACTAGTGAAAGAGGAGAAATACTAGATGGCTTCCTCCGA
AGACGTTATCAAAGAGTTCATGCGTTTCAAAGTTCGTATGGAAGGTTCCGTTAACGGTCACGAGTTCGAA
ATCGAAGGTGAAGGTGAAGGTCGTCCGTACGAAGGTACCCAGACCGCTAAACTGAAAGTTACCAAAGGTG
GTCCGCTGCCGTTCGCTTGGGACATCCTGTCCCCGCAGTTCCAGTACGGTTCCAAAGCTTACGTTAAACA
CCCGGCTGACATCCCGGACTACCTGAAACTGTCCTTCCCGGAAGGTTTCAAATGGGAACGTGTTATGAAC
TTCGAAGACGGTGGTGTTGTTACCGTTACCCAGGACTCCTCCCTGCAAGACGGTGAGTTCATCTACAAAG
TTAAACTGCGTGGTACCAACTTCCCGTCCGACGGTCCGGTTATGCAGAAAAAAACCATGGGTTGGGAAGC
TTCCACCGAACGTATGTACCCGGAAGACGGTGCTCTGAAAGGTGAAATCAAAATGCGTCTGAAACTGAAA
GACGGTGGTCACTACGACGCTGAAGTTAAAACCACCTACATGGCTAAAAAACCGGTTCAGCTGCCGGGTG
CTTACAAAACCGACATCAAACTGGACATCACCTCCCACAACGAAGACTACACCATCGTTGAACAGTACGA
ACGTGCTGAAGGTCGTCACTCCACCGGTGCTTAATAACGCTGATAGTGCTAGTGTAGATCGCTACTAGAG
CCAGGCATCAA
