>Addgene plasmid #78279 | J23114-mRFP1-331Bb | addgene partial sequence | sequence record 151201 | jkRFP-R 5'-gctttggaaccgtactggaa-3'
ACTTTCAGTTTAGCGGTCTGGGTACCTTCGTACGGACGACCTTCACCTTCACCTTCGATTTCGAACTCGT
GACCGTTAACGGAACCTTCCATACGAACTTTGAAACGCATGAACTCTTTGATAACGTCTTCGGAGGAAGC
CATCTAGTATTTCTCCTCTTTCACTAGTAGCTAGCATTGTACCTAGGACTGAGCTAGCCATAAACTCTAG
AAGCGGCCGCGAATTCTCCTGTGTGAAATTGTTATCCGCTTTAATTAAAGGCATCAAATAAAACGAAAGG
CTCAGTCGAAAGACTGGGCCTTTCGTTTTATCTGTTGTTTGTCGGTGAACGCTCTCCTGAGTAGGACAAA
TCCGCCGCCCTAGACAGCTGGGCGCGCCCCCCCTACGGGCTTGCTCTCCGGGCTTCGCCCTGCGCGGTCG
CTGCGCTCCCTTGCCAGCCCGTGGATATGTGGACGATGGCCGCGAGCGGCCACCGGCTGG
